Addgene plasmid #209524: iCAP-BI152-KanR
Purpose: RepCap for AAV production
Depositing lab: Ben Deverman. Depositing organization: Broad Institute. Publication: Systematic multi-trait AAV capsid engineering for efficient gene delivery. Eid FE, Chen AT, Chan KY, Huang Q, Zheng Q, Tobey IG, Pacouret S, Brauer PP, Keyes C, Powell M, Johnston J, Zhao B, Lage K, Tarantal AF, Chan YA, Deverman BE. Nat Commun. 2024 Aug 4;15(1):6602. doi: 10.1038/s41467-024-50555-y. PubMed 39097583.
Backbone
  Vector backbone: iCap-Kan
  Vector type: Mammalian Expression
Growth in bacteria
  Bacterial resistance: Kanamycin, 50 μg/mL
  Growth temperature: 37°C
  Growth strain: NEB Stable
  Copy number: High Copy
Gene/Insert
  Gene/Insert name: AAV-BI152 Cap
  Species: Synthetic
  Cloning method: Unknown
Terms and licenses: Academic/Nonprofit Terms; Industry Terms: Not Available to Industry
How to cite: iCAP-BI152-KanR was a gift from Ben Deverman (Addgene plasmid # 209524 ; http://n2t.net/addgene:209524 ; RRID:Addgene_209524)
