[The description below was written by a language model from this plasmid's Addgene catalogue record and pLannotate feature annotations shown in this document.]
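Description:
iCAP-BI152-KanR is a 9.3 kb Rep/Cap helper plasmid for recombinant AAV production, built on the iCap-Kan backbone and catalogued as a mammalian expression vector. It is maintained in E. coli through a high-copy ColE1/pUC-type origin and selected with kanamycin via an aph(3')-Ia gene driven by the bla (AmpR) promoter. The backbone retains pBluescript-derived remnants: an f1 origin, lacZα and lacI fragments, the lac promoter/operator, multiple cloning site fragments, and T7, T3 and SP6 phage promoters.

The payload supplies the AAV non-structural and structural genes in trans. The feature table shows a full-length AAV2-type Rep78 open reading frame, followed by a tetracycline-family transactivator annotated as an rtTA3 fragment fused to VP16-derived minimal activation domains and terminated by a bGH polyadenylation signal. Whether this transactivator is the doxycycline-on or doxycycline-off form cannot be determined from the annotation. Downstream lies an array of eight tet operator-like repeats, annotated as tight TRE fragments, placed ahead of a partial Rep52 segment and the VP1 capsid reading frame. VP1 contains the nested VP2 and VP3 coding regions. This layout suggests that cap expression is boosted or controlled by the co-encoded transactivator acting on the tet-responsive element, with the retained 3' rep sequence probably providing the native context upstream of cap, though the record does not state this explicitly.

The capsid gene is recorded as the synthetic, engineered variant AAV-BI152. The automated annotation matches it to AAV2 VP1 by homology only, and neither the parental serotype nor the modifications are stated. No ITRs are annotated, consistent with a packaging helper that is typically co-transfected with an ITR-flanked transgene plasmid and adenoviral helper functions to make AAV-BI152-encapsidated vectors.
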