Features (pLannotate 1.2.2; 29 found; start..end, strand, type, name):
     68..1930    +  CDS            Rep78: REP78_AAV2S - Experimental evidence at protein level: Swiss-Prot protein existence level 1. Plays an essential role in the initiation of viral DNA synthesis. Binds specifically to an inverted terminal repeat element (ITR) on the 3' and 5' ends of the viral DNA, where it cleaves a site specifically to generate a priming site for initiation of the synthesis of a complementary strand. Plays also a role as transcriptional regulator, DNA helicase and as key factors in site-specific integration of the viral genome. Regulates host PKA activity by interacting with host PRKX as a mechanism of interferi
   1971..2647    +  CDS            rtTA3 (fragment): reverse tetracycline transactivator 3 activates expression from Tet-responsive promoters in the presence of doxycycline
   2577..2687    +  CDS            VP48: 3 tandem repeats of the minimal activation domain of herpes simplex virus VP16 (Cheng et al., 2013)
   2726..2744    -  promoter       SP6 promoter: promoter for bacteriophage SP6 RNA polymerase
   2770..2994    +  polyA_signal   bGH poly(A) signal: bovine growth hormone polyadenylation signal
   2998..3019    +  promoter       SV40 promoter (fragment): SV40 enhancer and early promoter
   3055..3075    +  promoter       tight TRE promoter (fragment): Tet-responsive promoter PTight, consisting of seven tet operator sequences followed by the minimal CMV promoter
   3092..3112    +  promoter       tight TRE promoter (fragment): Tet-responsive promoter PTight, consisting of seven tet operator sequences followed by the minimal CMV promoter
   3129..3149    +  promoter       tight TRE promoter (fragment): Tet-responsive promoter PTight, consisting of seven tet operator sequences followed by the minimal CMV promoter
   3166..3186    +  promoter       tight TRE promoter (fragment): Tet-responsive promoter PTight, consisting of seven tet operator sequences followed by the minimal CMV promoter
   3203..3223    +  promoter       tight TRE promoter (fragment): Tet-responsive promoter PTight, consisting of seven tet operator sequences followed by the minimal CMV promoter
   3240..3260    +  promoter       tight TRE promoter (fragment): Tet-responsive promoter PTight, consisting of seven tet operator sequences followed by the minimal CMV promoter
   3277..3297    +  promoter       tight TRE promoter (fragment): Tet-responsive promoter PTight, consisting of seven tet operator sequences followed by the minimal CMV promoter
   3314..3334    +  promoter       tight TRE promoter (fragment): Tet-responsive promoter PTight, consisting of seven tet operator sequences followed by the minimal CMV promoter
   3340..3957    +  CDS            Rep52 (fragment): REP52_AAV2S - Experimental evidence at protein level: Swiss-Prot protein existence level 1. Plays a critical role during packaging of viral DNA into empty capsids, where they are thought to be part of the packaging motor complex. The single stranded genomic DNA is packaged in a 3' to 5' direction and requires the association between viral DNA and Rep40. Regulates host PKA activity by interacting with host PRKX as a mechanism to interfere with helper virus propagation and to promote its own replication. From Adeno-associated virus 2 (isolate Srivastava/1982) (AAV-2).
   3977..6205    +  CDS            VP1: CAPSD_AAV2S - Experimental evidence at protein level: Swiss-Prot protein existence level 1. Capsid protein self-assembles to form an icosahedral capsid with a T=1 symmetry, about 22 nm in diameter, and consisting of 60 copies of three size variants of the capsid protein VP1, VP2 and VP3 which differ in their N-terminus. The capsid encapsulates the genomic ssDNA. Binds to host cell heparan sulfate and uses host ITGA5-ITGB1 as coreceptor on the cell surface to provide virion attachment to target cell. This attachment induces virion internalization predominantly through clathrin-dependent endocyt
   6472..6500    -  misc_feature   MCS (fragment): pBluescript multiple cloning site
   6513..6531    -  promoter       T3 promoter: promoter for bacteriophage T3 RNA polymerase
   6576..6592    -  protein_bind   lac operator: The lac repressor binds to the lac operator to inhibit transcription in E. coli. This inhibition can be relieved by adding lactose or isopropyl-β-D-thiogalactopyranoside (IPTG). lac repressor encoded by lacI
   6600..6630    -  promoter       lac promoter: promoter for the E. coli lac operon
   6645..6666    -  protein_bind   CAP binding site: CAP binding activates transcription in the presence of cAMP. E. coli catabolite activator protein
   6679..6771    -  CDS            lacI (fragment): lac repressor; lacI; The lac repressor binds to the lac operator to inhibit transcription in E. coli. This inhibition can be relieved by adding lactose or isopropyl-β-D-thiogalactopyranoside (IPTG).
   6954..7542    -  rep_origin     ori: high-copy-number ColE1/pMB1/pBR322/pUC origin of replication
   7716..8525    -  CDS            KanR: aminoglycoside phosphotransferase; aph(3')-Ia; confers resistance to kanamycin in bacteria or G418 (Geneticin®) in eukaryotes
   8526..8630    -  promoter       AmpR promoter: bla
   8683..9111    -  rep_origin     f1 ori (sequence partly withheld): f1 bacteriophage origin of replication; arrow indicates direction of (+) strand synthesis
   9116..9271    -  CDS            lacZα (fragment): LacZα fragment of β-galactosidase; lacZ fragment
   9279..9297    +  promoter       T7 promoter: promoter for bacteriophage T7 RNA polymerase
   9306..9325    -  misc_feature   MCS (fragment): pBluescript multiple cloning site
>Addgene plasmid #209524 | iCAP-BI152-KanR | addgene full sequence | sequence record 417229 | Addgene NGS Result
GTCGACGGTATCGGGGGAGCTCGCAGGGTCTCCATTTTGAAGCGGGAGGTTTGAACGCGCAGCCGCCATG
CCGGGGTTTTACGAGATTGTGATTAAGGTCCCCAGCGACCTTGACGAGCATCTGCCCGGCATTTCTGACA
GCTTTGTGAACTGGGTGGCCGAGAAGGAATGGGAGTTGCCGCCAGATTCTGACATGGATCTGAATCTGAT
TGAGCAGGCACCCCTGACCGTGGCCGAGAAGCTGCAGCGCGACTTTCTGACGGAATGGCGCCGTGTGAGT
AAGGCCCCGGAGGCTCTTTTCTTTGTGCAATTTGAGAAGGGAGAGAGCTACTTCCACATGCACGTGCTCG
TGGAAACCACCGGGGTGAAATCCATGGTTTTGGGACGTTTCCTGAGTCAGATTCGCGAAAAACTGATTCA
GAGAATTTACCGCGGGATCGAGCCGACTTTGCCAAACTGGTTCGCGGTCACAAAGACCAGAAATGGCGCC
GGAGGCGGGAACAAGGTGGTGGATGAGTGCTACATCCCCAATTACTTGCTCCCCAAAACCCAGCCTGAGC
TCCAGTGGGCGTGGACTAATATGGAACAGTATTTAAGCGCCTGTTTGAATCTCACGGAGCGTAAACGGTT
GGTGGCGCAGCATCTGACGCACGTGTCGCAGACGCAGGAGCAGAACAAAGAGAATCAGAATCCCAATTCT
GATGCGCCGGTGATCAGATCAAAAACTTCAGCCAGGTACATGGAGCTGGTCGGGTGGCTCGTGGACAAGG
GGATTACCTCGGAGAAGCAGTGGATCCAGGAGGACCAGGCCTCATACATCTCCTTCAATGCGGCCTCCAA
CTCGCGGTCCCAAATCAAGGCTGCCTTGGACAATGCGGGAAAGATTATGAGCCTGACTAAAACCGCCCCC
GACTACCTGGTGGGCCAGCAGCCCGTGGAGGACATTTCCAGCAATCGGATTTATAAAATTTTGGAACTAA
ACGGGTACGATCCCCAATATGCGGCTTCCGTCTTTCTGGGATGGGCCACGAAAAAGTTCGGCAAGAGGAA
CACCATCTGGCTGTTTGGGCCTGCAACTACCGGGAAGACCAACATCGCGGAGGCCATAGCCCACACTGTG
CCCTTCTACGGGTGCGTAAACTGGACCAATGAGAACTTTCCCTTCAACGACTGTGTCGACAAGATGGTGA
TCTGGTGGGAGGAGGGGAAGATGACCGCCAAGGTCGTGGAGTCGGCCAAAGCCATTCTCGGAGGAAGCAA
GGTGCGCGTGGACCAGAAATGCAAGTCCTCGGCCCAGATAGACCCGACTCCCGTGATCGTCACCTCCAAC
ACCAACATGTGCGCCGTGATTGACGGGAACTCAACGACCTTCGAACACCAGCAGCCGTTGCAAGACCGGA
TGTTCAAATTTGAACTCACCCGCCGTCTGGATCATGACTTTGGGAAGGTCACCAAGCAGGAAGTCAAAGA
CTTTTTCCGGTGGGCAAAGGATCACGTGGTTGAGGTGGAGCATGAATTCTACGTCAAAAAGGGTGGAGCC
AAGAAAAGACCCGCCCCCAGTGACGCAGATATAAGTGAGCCCAAACGGGTGCGCGAGTCAGTTGCGCAGC
CATCGACGTCAGACGCGGAAGCTTCGATCAACTACGCGGACAGGTACCAAAACAAATGTTCTCGTCACGT
GGGCATGAATCTGATGCTGTTTCCCTGCAGACAATGCGAGAGACTGAATCAGAATTCAAATATCTGCTTC
ACTCACGGTGTCAAAGACTGTTTAGAGTGCTTTCCCGTGTCAGAATCTCAACCCGTTTCTGTCGTCAAAA
AGGCGTATCAGAAACTGTGCTACATTCATCACATCATGGGAAAGGTGCCAGACGCTTGCACTGCTTGCGA
CCTGGTCAATGTGGACTTGGATGACTGTGTTTCTGAACAATAAATGACTTAAACCAGGTATGAGTCGGCT
GGATAAATCTAAAGTCATAAACGGCGCTCTGGAATTACTCAATGAAGTCGGTATCGAAGGCCTGACGACA
AGGAAACTCGCTCAAAAGCTGGGAGTTGAGCAGCCTACCCTGTACTGGCACGTGAAGAACAAGCGGGCCC
TGCTCGATGCCCTGGCCATCGAGATGCTGGACAGGCATCATACCCACTTCTGCCCCCTGGAAGGCGAGTC
ATGGCAAGACTTTCTGCGGAACAACGCCAAGTCATTCCGCTGTGCTCTCCTCTCACATCGCGACGGGGCT
AAAGTGCATCTCGGCACCCGCCCAACAGAGAAACAGTACGAAACCCTGGAAAATCAGCTCGCGTTCCTGT
GTCAGCAAGGCTTCTCCCTGGAGAACGCACTGTACGCTCTGTCCGCCGTGGGCCACTTTACACTGGGCTG
CGTATTGGAGGAACAGGAGCATCAAGTAGCAAAAGAGGAAAGAGAGACACCTACCACCGATTCTATGCCC
CCACTTCTGAGACAAGCAATTGAGCTGTTCGACCGGCAGGGAGCCGAACCTGCCTTCCTTTTCGGCCTGG
AACTAATCATATGTGGCCTGGAGAAACAGCTAAAGTGCGAAAGCGGCGGGCCGGCCGACGCCCTTGACGA
TTTTGACTTAGACATGCTCCCAGCCGATGCCCTTGACGACTTTGACCTTGATATGCTGCCTGCTGACGCT
CTTGACGATTTTGACCTTGACATGCTCCCCGGGTAAATGCATGAATTCGATCTAGAGGGCCCTATTCTAT
AGTGTCACCTAAATGCTAGAGCTCGCTGATCAGCCTCGACTGTGCCTTCTAGTTGCCAGCCATCTGTTGT
TTGCCCCTCCCCCGTGCCTTCCTTGACCCTGGAAGGTGCCACTCCCACTGTCCTTTCCTAATAAAATGAG
GAAATTGCATCGCATTGTCTGAGTAGGTGTCATTCTATTCTGGGGGGTGGGGTGGGGCAGGACAGCAAGG
GGGAGGATTGGGAAGACAATAGCAGGCATGCTGGGGATGCGGTGGGCTCTATGGCTTCTGAGGCGGAAAG
AACCAGCTGGGGCTCGAATCAAGCTATCAAGTGCCACCTGACGTCTCCCTATCAGTGATAGAGAAGTCGA
CACGTCTCGAGCTCCCTATCAGTGATAGAGAAGGTACGTCTAGAACGTCTCCCTATCAGTGATAGAGAAG
TCGACACGTCTCGAGCTCCCTATCAGTGATAGAGAAGGTACGTCTAGAACGTCTCCCTATCAGTGATAGA
GAAGTCGACACGTCTCGAGCTCCCTATCAGTGATAGAGAAGGTACGTCTAGAACGTCTCCCTATCAGTGA
TAGAGAAGTCGACACGTCTCGAGCTCCCTATCAGTGATAGAGAAGGTACCCCCTATATAAGCAGAGAGAT
CTGTTCAAATTTGAACTGACTAAGCGGCTCCCGCCAGATTTTGGCAAGATTACTAAGCAGGAAGTCAAGG
ACTTTTTTGCTTGGGCAAAGGTCAATCAGGTGCCGGTGACTCACGAGTTTAAAGTTCCCAGGGAATTGGC
GGGAACTAAAGGGGCGGAGAAATCTCTAAAACGCCCACTGGGTGACGTCACCAATACTAGCTATAAAAGT
CTGGAGAAGCGGGCCAGGCTCTCATTTGTTCCCGAGACGCCTCGCAGTTCAGACGTGACTGTTGATCCCG
CTCCTCTGCGACCGCTAGCTTCGATCAACTACGCGGACAGGTACCAAAACAAATGTTCTCGTCACGTGGG
CATGAATCTGATGCTGTTTCCCTGCAGACAATGCGAGAGACTGAATCAGAATTCAAATATCTGCTTCACT
CACGGTGTCAAAGACTGTTTAGAGTGCTTTCCCGTGTCAGAATCTCAACCCGTTTCTGTCGTCAAAAAGG
CGTATCAGAAACTGTGCTACATTCATCACATCATGGGAAAGGTGCCAGACGCTTGCACTGCTTGCGACCT
GGTCAATGTGGACTTGGATGACTGTGTTTCTGAACAATAAATGACTTAAACCAGGTATGGCTGCCGATGG
TTATCTTCCAGATTGGCTCGAGGACAACCTTAGTGAAGGAATTCGCGAGTGGTGGGCTTTGAAACCTGGA
GCCCCTCAACCCAAGGCAAATCAACAACATCAAGACAACGCTCGAGGTCTTGTGCTTCCGGGTTACAAAT
ACCTTGGACCCGGCAACGGACTCGACAAGGGGGAGCCGGTCAACGCAGCAGACGCGGCGGCCCTCGAGCA
CGACAAGGCCTACGACCAGCAGCTCAAGGCCGGAGACAACCCGTACCTCAAGTACAACCACGCCGACGCC
GAGTTCCAGGAGCGGCTCAAAGAAGATACGTCTTTTGGGGGCAACCTCGGGCGAGCAGTCTTCCAGGCCA
AAAAGAGGCTTCTTGAACCTCTTGGTCTGGTTGAGGAAGCGGCTAAGACGGCTCCTGGAAAGAAGAGGCC
TGTAGAGCAGTCTCCTCAGGAACCGGACTCCTCCGCGGGTATTGGCAAATCGGGTGCACAGCCCGCTAAA
AAGAGACTCAATTTCGGTCAGACTGGCGACACAGAGTCAGTCCCAGACCCTCAACCAATCGGAGAACCTC
CCGCAGCCCCCTCAGGTGTGGGATCTCTTACAATGGCTTCAGGTGGTGGCGCACCAGTGGCAGACAATAA
CGAAGGTGCCGATGGAGTGGGTAGTTCCTCGGGAAATTGGCATTGCGATTCCCAATGGCTGGGGGACAGA
GTCATCACCACCAGCACCCGAACCTGGGCCCTGCCCACCTACAACAATCACCTCTACAAGCAAATCTCCA
ACAGCACATCTGGAGGATCTTCAAATGACAACGCCTACTTCGGCTACAGCACCCCCTGGGGGTATTTTGA
CTTCAACAGATTCCACTGCCACTTCTCACCACGTGACTGGCAGCGACTCATCAACAACAACTGGGGATTC
CGGCCTAAGCGACTCAACTTCAAGCTCTTCAACATTCAGGTCAAAGAGGTTACGGACAACAATGGAGTCA
AGACCATCGCCAATAACCTTACCAGCACGGTCCAGGTCTTCACGGACTCAGACTATCAGCTCCCGTACGT
GCTCGGGTCGGCTCACGAGGGCTGCCTCCCGCCGTTCCCAGCGGACGTTTTCATGATTCCTCAGTACGGG
TATCTGACGCTTAATGATGGAAGCCAGGCCGTGGGTCGTTCGTCCTTTTACTGCCTGGAATATTTCCCGT
CGCAAATGCTAAGAACGGGTAACAACTTCCAGTTCAGCTACGAGTTTGAGAACGTACCTTTCCATAGCAG
CTACGCTCACAGCCAAAGCCTGGACCGACTAATGAATCCACTCATCGACCAATACTTGTACTATCTCTCT
AGAACTATTAACGGTTCTGGACAGAATCAACAAACGCTAAAATTCAGTGTGGCCGGACCCAGCAACATGG
CTGTCCAGGGAAGAAACTACATACCTGGACCCAGCTACCGACAACAACGTGTCTCAACCACTGTGACTCA
AAACAACAACAGCGAATTTGCTTGGCCTGGAGCTTCTTCTTGGGCTCTCAATGGACGTAATAGCTTGATG
AATCCTGGACCTGCTATGGCCAGCCACAAAGAAGGAGAGGACCGTTTCTTTCCTTTGTCTGGATCTTTAA
TTTTTGGCAAACAAGGAACTGGAAGAGACAACGTGGATGCGGACAAAGTCATGATAACCAACGAAGAAGA
AATTAAAACTACTAACCCGGTAGCAACGGAGTCCTATGGACAAGTGGCCACAAACCACCAGAGTGCCCAA
ATGGACGGACAGAGACGGATTGCACAGGCGCAGACCGGTTGGGTTCAAAACCAAGGAATACTTCCGGGTA
TGGTTTGGCAGGACAGAGATGTGTACCTGCAAGGACCCATTTGGGCCAAAATTCCTCACACGGACGGCAA
CTTTCACCCTTCTCCGCTGATGGGAGGGTTTGGAATGAAGCACCCGCCTCCTCAGATCCTCATCAAAAAC
ACACCTGTACCTGCGGATCCTCCAACGGCCTTCAACAAGGACAAGCTGAACTCTTTCATCACCCAGTATT
CTACTGGCCAAGTCAGCGTGGAGATCGAGTGGGAGCTGCAGAAGGAAAACAGCAAGCGCTGGAACCCGGA
GATCCAGTACACTTCCAACTATTACAAGTCTAATAATGTTGAATTTGCTGTTAATACTGAAGGTGTATAT
AGTGAACCCCGCCCCATTGGCACCAGATACCTGACTCGTAATCTGTAATTGCTTGTTAATCAATAAACCG
TTTAATTCGTTTCAGTTGAACTTTGGTCTCTGCGAAGGGCGAATTCGTTTAAACCTGCAGGACTAGAGGT
CCTGTATTAGAGGTCACGTGAGTGTTTTGCGACATTTTGCGACACCATGTGGTCACGCTGGGTATTTAAG
CCCGAGTGAGCACGCAGGGTCTCCATTTTGAAGCGGGAGGTTTGAACGCGCAGCCGCCAAGCCGAATTCT
GCAGATATCCATCACACTGGCGGCCGCTCGACTAGAGCGGCCGCCACCGCGGTGGAGCTCCAGCTTTTGT
TCCCTTTAGTGAGGGTTAATTGCGCGCTTGGCGTAATCATGGTCATAGCTGTTTCCTGTGTGAAATTGTT
ATCCGCTCACAATTCCACACAACATACGAGCCGGAAGCATAAAGTGTAAAGCCTGGGGTGCCTAATGAGT
GAGCTAACTCACATTAATTGCGTTGCGCTCACTGCCCGCTTTCCAGTCGGGAAACCTGTCGTGCCAGCTG
CATTAATGAATCGGCCAACGCGCGGGGAGAGGCGGTTTGCGTATTGGGCGCTCTTCCGCTTCCTCGCTCA
CTGACTCGCTGCGCTCGGTCGTTCGGCTGCGGCGAGCGGTATCAGCTCACTCAAAGGCGGTAATACGGTT
ATCCACAGAATCAGGGGATAACGCAGGAAAGAACATGTGAGCAAAAGGCCAGCAAAAGGCCAGGAACCGT
AAAAAGGCCGCGTTGCTGGCGTTTTTCCATAGGCTCCGCCCCCCTGACGAGCATCACAAAAATCGACGCT
CAAGTCAGAGGTGGCGAAACCCGACAGGACTATAAAGATACCAGGCGTTTCCCCCTGGAAGCTCCCTCGT
GCGCTCTCCTGTTCCGACCCTGCCGCTTACCGGATACCTGTCCGCCTTTCTCCCTTCGGGAAGCGTGGCG
CTTTCTCATAGCTCACGCTGTAGGTATCTCAGTTCGGTGTAGGTCGTTCGCTCCAAGCTGGGCTGTGTGC
ACGAACCCCCCGTTCAGCCCGACCGCTGCGCCTTATCCGGTAACTATCGTCTTGAGTCCAACCCGGTAAG
ACACGACTTATCGCCACTGGCAGCAGCCACTGGTAACAGGATTAGCAGAGCGAGGTATGTAGGCGGTGCT
ACAGAGTTCTTGAAGTGGTGGCCTAACTACGGCTACACTAGAAGAACAGTATTTGGTATCTGCGCTCTGC
TGAAGCCAGTTACCTTCGGAAAAAGAGTTGGTAGCTCTTGATCCGGCAAACAAACCACCGCTGGTAGCGG
TGGTTTTTTTGTTTGCAAGCAGCAGATTACGCGCAGAAAAAAAGGATCTCAAGAAGATCCTTTGATCTTT
TCTACGGGGTCTGACGCTCAGTGGAACGAAAACTCACGTTAAGGGATTTTGGTCATGAGATTATCAAAAA
GGATCTTCACCTAGATCCTTTTAAATTAAAAATGAAGTTTTAAATCAATCTAAAGTATATATGAGTAAAC
TTGGTCTGACAGTTATTAGAAAAACTCATCGAGCATCAAATGAAACTGCAATTTATTCATATCAGGATTA
TCAATACCATATTTTTGAAAAAGCCGTTTCTGTAATGAAGGAGAAAACTCACCGAGGCAGTTCCATAGGA
TGGCAAGATCCTGGTATCGGTCTGCGATTCCGACTCGTCCAACATCAATACAACCTATTAATTTCCCCTC
GTCAAAAATAAGGTTATCAAGTGAGAAATCACCATGAGTGACGACTGAATCCGGTGAGAATGGCAAAAGT
TTATGCATTTCTTTCCAGACTTGTTCAACAGGCCAGCCATTACGCTCGTCATCAAAATCACTCGCATCAA
CCAAACCGTTATTCATTCGTGATTGCGCCTGAGCGAGACGAAATACGCGATCGCTGTTAAAAGGACAATT
ACAAACAGGAATCGAATGCAACCGGCGCAGGAACACTGCCAGCGCATCAACAATATTTTCACCTGAATCA
GGATATTCTTCTAATACCTGGAATGCTGTTTTTCCGGGGATCGCAGTGGTGAGTAACCATGCATCATCAG
GAGTACGGATAAAATGCTTGATGGTCGGAAGAGGCATAAATTCCGTCAGCCAGTTTAGTCTGACCATCTC
ATCTGTAACATCATTGGCAACGCTACCTTTGCCATGTTTCAGAAACAACTCTGGCGCATCGGGCTTCCCA
TACAAGCGATAGATTGTCGCACCTGATTGCCCGACATTATCGCGAGCCCATTTATACCCATATAAATCAG
CATCCATGTTGGAATTTAATCGCGGCCTCGACGTTTCCCGTTGAATATGGCTCATACTCTTCCTTTTTCA
ATATTATTGAAGCATTTATCAGGGTTATTGTCTCATGAGCGGATACATATTTGAATGTATTTAGAAAAAT
AAACAAATAGGGGTTCCGCGCACATTTCCCCGAAAAGTGCCACCTAAATTGTAAGCGTTAATATTTTGTT
AAAATTCGCGTTAAATTTTTGTTAAATCAGCTCATTTTTTAACCAATAGGCCGAAATCGGCAAAATCCCT
TATAAATCAAAAGAATAGACCGAGATAGGGT
[37 nt withheld, positions 8782-8818]
AAAGAACGTGGACTCCAACGTCAAAGG
[49 nt withheld, positions 8846-8894]
T
[91 nt withheld, positions 8896-8986]
G
[124 nt withheld, positions 8988-9111]
CCCATTCGCCATTCAGGCTGCGCAACTGTTGGGAAGGGCGATCGGTGCGGGCCTCTTCGCTATTACGCCA
GCTGGCGAAAGGGGGATGTGCTGCAAGGCGATTAAGTTGGGTAACGCCAGGGTTTTCCCAGTCACGACGT
TGTAAAACGACGGCCAGTGAGCGCGCGTAATACGACTCACTATAGGGCGAATTGGGTACCGGGCCCCCCC
TCGATCGAG
